Addgene plasmid #223073: pCMV-T7-SpCas9(IRAVQL)-P2A-EGFP (RTW3820)
Purpose: pCMV and pT7 Human expression plasmid for SpCas9 enzyme with IRAVQL amino acids at positions 1135,1136,1218,1219,1335,T1337 with C-term BPNLS-P2A-EGFP
Depositing lab: Benjamin Kleinstiver. Depositing organization: Massachusetts General Hospital. Publication: Custom CRISPR-Cas9 PAM variants via scalable engineering and machine learning. Silverstein RA, Kim N, Kroell AS, Walton RT, Delano J, Butcher RM, Pacesa M, Smith BK, Christie KA, Ha LL, Meis RJ, Clark AB, Spinner AD, Lazzarotto CR, Li Y, Matsubara A, Urbina EO, Dahl GA, Correia BE, Marks DS, Tsai SQ, Pinello L, De Ravin SS, Liu Q, Kleinstiver BP. Nature. 2025 Apr 22. doi: 10.1038/s41586-025-09021-y. PubMed 40262634.
Backbone
  Vector backbone: pCMV-T7-SpCas9-P2A-EGFP (RTW3027)
  Backbone manufacturer: Benjamin Kleinstiver, Addgene plasmid #139987
  Vector type: Mammalian Expression, CRISPR
Growth in bacteria
  Bacterial resistance: Ampicillin, 100 μg/mL
  Growth temperature: 37°C
  Growth strain: DH5alpha
  Copy number: High Copy
Gene/Insert
  Gene/Insert name: human codon optimized nuclease SpCas9(IRAVQL)-P2A-EGFP (alt names: RTW3820; SpCas9(IRAVQL))
  Species: Synthetic
  Mutation: SpCas9(IRAVQL)=D1135I, S1136R, G1218A, E1219V, R1335Q, T1337L
  Promoter: CMV and T7
  Tag / fusion protein: BPNLS-3xFLAG-P2A-EGFP (C terminal on insert)
  Cloning method: Gibson Cloning
  Sequencing primers: 5′ oBK6928-CCAAGTCTCCACCCCATTGACG; 3′ oBK219-GGGAGTGGCACCTTCCAGGGTC
Terms and licenses: Academic/Nonprofit Terms; Industry Terms: Not Available to Industry
How to cite: pCMV-T7-SpCas9(IRAVQL)-P2A-EGFP (RTW3820) was a gift from Benjamin Kleinstiver (Addgene plasmid # 223073 ; http://n2t.net/addgene:223073 ; RRID:Addgene_223073)
