[The description below was written by a language model from this plasmid's Addgene catalogue record and pLannotate feature annotations shown in this document.]
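Description:
pCMV-T7-SpCas9(IRAVQL)-P2A-EGFP (RTW3820) is an 8.45 kb mammalian expression and CRISPR plasmid that encodes an engineered variant of the Streptococcus pyogenes Cas9 nuclease. It was built by Gibson cloning into the parental pCMV-T7-SpCas9-P2A-EGFP backbone. In E. coli it is maintained at high copy from a ColE1/pUC-type origin and selected with ampicillin through the β-lactamase gene. The remaining bacterial elements found in the annotation (lac promoter and operator, CAP site, and fragments of lacI, bom, an SV40 promoter and a multiple cloning site) appear to be backbone remnants rather than functional parts of the payload.

The expression cassette places the CMV enhancer and immediate early promoter upstream of a T7 promoter. The same open reading frame can therefore be transcribed in human cells or used as a template for T7 RNA polymerase transcription in vitro. The human codon-optimized Cas9 coding sequence, which the annotation tool split into overlapping N- and C-terminal matches, carries six substitutions: D1135I, S1136R, G1218A, E1219V, R1335Q and T1337L. Together these give the residue string IRAVQL. The associated publication concerns custom Cas9 PAM variants, which suggests altered PAM preference, but the record does not state which PAM this variant recognizes.

The C terminus of the nuclease is fused to a bipartite nuclear localization signal and a 3xFLAG epitope, followed by a P2A self-cleaving peptide and EGFP, and the transcript ends at a bGH polyadenylation signal. P2A-mediated ribosome skipping yields nuclear, FLAG-detectable Cas9 and separate EGFP from one transcript, so green fluorescence marks transfected, expressing cells. No guide RNA cassette is annotated, so a guide would need to be supplied separately for genome editing experiments.
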