Features (pLannotate 1.2.2; 18 found; start..end, strand, type, name):
    260..848     -  rep_origin     ori: high-copy-number ColE1/pMB1/pBR322/pUC origin of replication
   1019..1879    -  CDS            AmpR: β-lactamase; bla; confers resistance to ampicillin, carbenicillin, and related antibiotics
   1880..1984    -  promoter       AmpR promoter: bla
   2055..2099    -  misc_feature   bom (fragment): basis of mobility region from pBR322
   2254..2633    +  enhancer       CMV enhancer: human cytomegalovirus immediate early enhancer
   2634..2837    +  promoter       CMV promoter: human cytomegalovirus (CMV) immediate early promoter
   2879..2897    +  promoter       T7 promoter: promoter for bacteriophage T7 RNA polymerase
   2911..4629    +  CDS            Cas9(N): N-terminal portion of Streptococcus pyogenes Cas9 (Zetsche et al., 2015)
   4516..7014    +  CDS            Cas9(C): C-terminal portion of Streptococcus pyogenes Cas9 (Zetsche et al., 2015)
   7102..7167    +  CDS            3xFLAG: three tandem FLAG® epitope tags, followed by an enterokinase cleavage site
   7243..7959    +  CDS            EGFP: EGFP is a basic (constitutively fluorescent) green fluorescent protein published in 1996, derived from Aequorea victoria. It is reported to be a rapidly-maturing weak dimer with moderate acid sensitivity.
   8014..8238    +  polyA_signal   bGH poly(A) signal: bovine growth hormone polyadenylation signal
   8242..8263    +  promoter       SV40 promoter (fragment): SV40 enhancer and early promoter
   8268..8284    +  misc_feature   MCS (fragment): pBluescript multiple cloning site
   8333..8349    -  protein_bind   lac operator: The lac repressor binds to the lac operator to inhibit transcription in E. coli. This inhibition can be relieved by adding lactose or isopropyl-β-D-thiogalactopyranoside (IPTG). lac repressor encoded by lacI
   8357..8387    -  promoter       lac promoter: promoter for the E. coli lac operon
   8402..8423    -  protein_bind   CAP binding site: CAP binding activates transcription in the presence of cAMP. E. coli catabolite activator protein
   8436..77      -  CDS            lacI (fragment) (across the origin): lac repressor; lacI; The lac repressor binds to the lac operator to inhibit transcription in E. coli. This inhibition can be relieved by adding lactose or isopropyl-β-D-thiogalactopyranoside (IPTG).
>Addgene plasmid #223073 | pCMV-T7-SpCas9(IRAVQL)-P2A-EGFP (RTW3820) | addgene full sequence | sequence record 447648 | Addgene NGS Result
AGTCGGGAAACCTGTCGTGCCAGCTGCATTAATGAATCGGCCAACGCGCGGGGAGAGGCGGTTTGCGTAT
TGGGCGCTCTTCCGCTTCCTCGCTCACTGACTCGCTGCGCTCGGTCGTTCGGCTGCGGCGAGCGGTATCA
GCTCACTCAAAGGCGGTAATACGGTTATCCACAGAATCAGGGGATAACGCAGGAAAGAACATGTGAGCAA
AAGGCCAGCAAAAGGCCAGGAACCGTAAAAAGGCCGCGTTGCTGGCGTTTTTCCATAGGCTCCGCCCCCC
TGACGAGCATCACAAAAATCGACGCTCAAGTCAGAGGTGGCGAAACCCGACAGGACTATAAAGATACCAG
GCGTTTCCCCCTGGAAGCTCCCTCGTGCGCTCTCCTGTTCCGACCCTGCCGCTTACCGGATACCTGTCCG
CCTTTCTCCCTTCGGGAAGCGTGGCGCTTTCTCATAGCTCACGCTGTAGGTATCTCAGTTCGGTGTAGGT
CGTTCGCTCCAAGCTGGGCTGTGTGCACGAACCCCCCGTTCAGCCCGACCGCTGCGCCTTATCCGGTAAC
TATCGTCTTGAGTCCAACCCGGTAAGACACGACTTATCGCCACTGGCAGCAGCCACTGGTAACAGGATTA
GCAGAGCGAGGTATGTAGGCGGTGCTACAGAGTTCTTGAAGTGGTGGCCTAACTACGGCTACACTAGAAG
AACAGTATTTGGTATCTGCGCTCTGCTGAAGCCAGTTACCTTCGGAAAAAGAGTTGGTAGCTCTTGATCC
GGCAAACAAACCACCGCTGGTAGCGGTGGTTTTTTTGTTTGCAAGCAGCAGATTACGCGCAGAAAAAAAG
GATCTCAAGAAGATCCTTTGATCTTTTCTACGGGGTCTGACGCTCAGTGGAACGAAAACTCACGTTAAGG
GATTTTGGTCATGAGATTATCAAAAAGGATCTTCACCTAGATCCTTTTAAATTAAAAATGAAGTTTTAAA
TCAATCTAAAGTATATATGAGTAAACTTGGTCTGACAGTTACCAATGCTTAATCAGTGAGGCACCTATCT
CAGCGATCTGTCTATTTCGTTCATCCATAGTTGCCTGACTCCCCGTCGTGTAGATAACTACGATACGGGA
GGGCTTACCATCTGGCCCCAGTGCTGCAATGATACCGCGAGACCCACGCTCACCGGCTCCAGATTTATCA
GCAATAAACCAGCCAGCCGGAAGGGCCGAGCGCAGAAGTGGTCCTGCAACTTTATCCGCCTCCATCCAGT
CTATTAATTGTTGCCGGGAAGCTAGAGTAAGTAGTTCGCCAGTTAATAGTTTGCGCAACGTTGTTGCCAT
TGCTACAGGCATCGTGGTGTCACGCTCGTCGTTTGGTATGGCTTCATTCAGCTCCGGTTCCCAACGATCA
AGGCGAGTTACATGATCCCCCATGTTGTGCAAAAAAGCGGTTAGCTCCTTCGGTCCTCCGATCGTTGTCA
GAAGTAAGTTGGCCGCAGTGTTATCACTCATGGTTATGGCAGCACTGCATAATTCTCTTACTGTCATGCC
ATCCGTAAGATGCTTTTCTGTGACTGGTGAGTACTCAACCAAGTCATTCTGAGAATAGTGTATGCGGCGA
CCGAGTTGCTCTTGCCCGGCGTCAATACGGGATAATACCGCGCCACATAGCAGAACTTTAAAAGTGCTCA
TCATTGGAAAACGTTCTTCGGGGCGAAAACTCTCAAGGATCTTACCGCTGTTGAGATCCAGTTCGATGTA
ACCCACTCGTGCACCCAACTGATCTTCAGCATCTTTTACTTTCACCAGCGTTTCTGGGTGAGCAAAAACA
GGAAGGCAAAATGCCGCAAAAAAGGGAATAAGGGCGACACGGAAATGTTGAATACTCATACTCTTCCTTT
TTCAATATTATTGAAGCATTTATCAGGGTTATTGTCTCATGAGCGGATACATATTTGAATGTATTTAGAA
AAATAAACAAATAGGGGTTCCGCGCACATTTCCCCGAAAAGTGCCACCTGACGTCGACGGATCGGGAGAT
CGATCTCCCGATCCCCTAGGGTCGACTCTCAGTACAATCTGCTCTGATGCCGCATAGTTAAGCCAGTATC
TGCTCCCTGCTTGTGTGTTGGAGGTCGCTGAGTAGTGCGCGAGCAAAATTTAAGCTACAACAAGGCAAGG
CTTGACCGACAATTGCATGAAGAATCTGCTTAGGGTTAGGCGTTTTGCGCTGCTTCGCGATGTACGGGCC
AGATATACGCGTTGACATTGATTATTGACTAGTTATTAATAGTAATCAATTACGGGGTCATTAGTTCATA
GCCCATATATGGAGTTCCGCGTTACATAACTTACGGTAAATGGCCCGCCTGGCTGACCGCCCAACGACCC
CCGCCCATTGACGTCAATAATGACGTATGTTCCCATAGTAACGCCAATAGGGACTTTCCATTGACGTCAA
TGGGTGGAGTATTTACGGTAAACTGCCCACTTGGCAGTACATCAAGTGTATCATATGCCAAGTACGCCCC
CTATTGACGTCAATGACGGTAAATGGCCCGCCTGGCATTATGCCCAGTACATGACCTTATGGGACTTTCC
TACTTGGCAGTACATCTACGTATTAGTCATCGCTATTACCATGGTGATGCGGTTTTGGCAGTACATCAAT
GGGCGTGGATAGCGGTTTGACTCACGGGGATTTCCAAGTCTCCACCCCATTGACGTCAATGGGAGTTTGT
TTTGGCACCAAAATCAACGGGACTTTCCAAAATGTCGTAACAACTCCGCCCCATTGACGCAAATGGGCGG
TAGGCGTGTACGGTGGGAGGTCTATATAAGCAGAGCTGGTTTAGTGAACCGTCAGATCCGCTAGAGATCC
GCGGCCGCTAATACGACTCACTATAGGGAGAGCCGCCACCATGGACAAGAAGTACAGCATCGGCCTGGAC
ATCGGCACCAACTCTGTGGGCTGGGCCGTGATCACCGACGAGTACAAGGTGCCCAGCAAGAAATTCAAGG
TGCTGGGCAACACCGACCGGCACAGCATCAAGAAGAACCTGATCGGAGCCCTGCTGTTCGACAGCGGCGA
AACAGCCGAGGCCACCCGGCTGAAGAGAACCGCCAGAAGAAGATACACCAGACGGAAGAACCGGATCTGC
TATCTGCAAGAGATCTTCAGCAACGAGATGGCCAAGGTGGACGACAGCTTCTTCCACAGACTGGAAGAGT
CCTTCCTGGTGGAAGAGGATAAGAAGCACGAGCGGCACCCCATCTTCGGCAACATCGTGGACGAGGTGGC
CTACCACGAGAAGTACCCCACCATCTACCACCTGAGAAAGAAACTGGTGGACAGCACCGACAAGGCCGAC
CTGCGGCTGATCTATCTGGCCCTGGCCCACATGATCAAGTTCCGGGGCCACTTCCTGATCGAGGGCGACC
TGAACCCCGACAACAGCGACGTGGACAAGCTGTTCATCCAGCTGGTGCAGACCTACAACCAGCTGTTCGA
GGAAAACCCCATCAACGCCAGCGGCGTGGACGCCAAGGCCATCCTGTCTGCCAGACTGAGCAAGAGCAGA
CGGCTGGAAAATCTGATCGCCCAGCTGCCCGGCGAGAAGAAGAATGGCCTGTTCGGAAACCTGATTGCCC
TGAGCCTGGGCCTGACCCCCAACTTCAAGAGCAACTTCGACCTGGCCGAGGATGCCAAACTGCAGCTGAG
CAAGGACACCTACGACGACGACCTGGACAACCTGCTGGCCCAGATCGGCGACCAGTACGCCGACCTGTTT
CTGGCCGCCAAGAACCTGTCCGACGCCATCCTGCTGAGCGACATCCTGAGAGTGAACACCGAGATCACCA
AGGCCCCCCTGAGCGCCTCTATGATCAAGAGATACGACGAGCACCACCAGGACCTGACCCTGCTGAAAGC
TCTCGTGCGGCAGCAGCTGCCTGAGAAGTACAAAGAGATTTTCTTCGACCAGAGCAAGAACGGCTACGCC
GGCTACATTGACGGCGGAGCCAGCCAGGAAGAGTTCTACAAGTTCATCAAGCCCATCCTGGAAAAGATGG
ACGGCACCGAGGAACTGCTCGTGAAGCTGAACAGAGAGGACCTGCTGCGGAAGCAGCGGACCTTCGACAA
CGGCAGCATCCCCCACCAGATCCACCTGGGAGAGCTGCACGCCATTCTGCGGCGGCAGGAAGATTTTTAC
CCATTCCTGAAGGACAACCGGGAAAAGATCGAGAAGATCCTGACCTTCCGCATCCCCTACTACGTGGGCC
CTCTGGCCAGGGGAAACAGCAGATTCGCCTGGATGACCAGAAAGAGCGAGGAAACCATCACCCCCTGGAA
CTTCGAGGAAGTGGTGGACAAGGGCGCTTCCGCCCAGAGCTTCATCGAGCGGATGACCAACTTCGATAAG
AACCTGCCCAACGAGAAGGTGCTGCCCAAGCACAGCCTGCTGTACGAGTACTTCACCGTGTATAACGAGC
TGACCAAAGTGAAATACGTGACCGAGGGAATGAGAAAGCCCGCCTTCCTGAGCGGCGAGCAGAAAAAGGC
CATCGTGGACCTGCTGTTCAAGACCAACCGGAAAGTGACCGTGAAGCAGCTGAAAGAGGACTACTTCAAG
AAAATCGAGTGCTTCGACTCCGTGGAAATCTCCGGCGTGGAAGATCGGTTCAACGCCTCCCTGGGCACAT
ACCACGATCTGCTGAAAATTATCAAGGACAAGGACTTCCTGGACAATGAGGAAAACGAGGACATTCTGGA
AGATATCGTGCTGACCCTGACACTGTTTGAGGACAGAGAGATGATCGAGGAACGGCTGAAAACCTATGCC
CACCTGTTCGACGACAAAGTGATGAAGCAGCTGAAGCGGCGGAGATACACCGGCTGGGGCAGGCTGAGCC
GGAAGCTGATCAACGGCATCCGGGACAAGCAGTCCGGCAAGACAATCCTGGATTTCCTGAAGTCCGACGG
CTTCGCCAACAGAAACTTCATGCAGCTGATCCACGACGACAGCCTGACCTTTAAAGAGGACATCCAGAAA
GCCCAGGTGTCCGGCCAGGGCGATAGCCTGCACGAGCACATTGCCAATCTGGCCGGCAGCCCCGCCATTA
AGAAGGGCATCCTGCAGACAGTGAAGGTGGTGGACGAGCTCGTGAAAGTGATGGGCCGGCACAAGCCCGA
GAACATCGTGATCGAAATGGCCAGAGAGAACCAGACCACCCAGAAGGGACAGAAGAACAGCCGCGAGAGA
ATGAAGCGGATCGAAGAGGGCATCAAAGAGCTGGGCAGCCAGATCCTGAAAGAACACCCCGTGGAAAACA
CCCAGCTGCAGAACGAGAAGCTGTACCTGTACTACCTGCAGAATGGGCGGGATATGTACGTGGACCAGGA
ACTGGACATCAACCGGCTGTCCGACTACGATGTGGACCATATCGTGCCTCAGAGCTTTCTGAAGGACGAC
TCCATCGACAACAAGGTGCTGACCAGAAGCGACAAGAACCGGGGCAAGAGCGACAACGTGCCCTCCGAAG
AGGTCGTGAAGAAGATGAAGAACTACTGGCGGCAGCTGCTGAACGCCAAGCTGATTACCCAGAGAAAGTT
CGACAATCTGACCAAGGCCGAGAGAGGCGGCCTGAGCGAACTGGATAAGGCCGGCTTCATCAAGAGACAG
CTGGTGGAAACCCGGCAGATCACAAAGCACGTGGCACAGATCCTGGACTCCCGGATGAACACTAAGTACG
ACGAGAATGACAAGCTGATCCGGGAAGTGAAAGTGATCACCCTGAAGTCCAAGCTGGTGTCCGATTTCCG
GAAGGATTTCCAGTTTTACAAAGTGCGCGAGATCAACAACTACCACCACGCCCACGACGCCTACCTGAAC
GCCGTCGTGGGAACCGCCCTGATCAAAAAGTACCCTAAGCTGGAAAGCGAGTTCGTGTACGGCGACTACA
AGGTGTACGACGTGCGGAAGATGATCGCCAAGAGCGAGCAGGAAATCGGCAAGGCTACCGCCAAGTACTT
CTTCTACAGCAACATCATGAACTTTTTCAAGACCGAGATTACCCTGGCCAACGGCGAGATCCGGAAGCGG
CCTCTGATCGAGACAAACGGCGAAACCGGGGAGATCGTGTGGGATAAGGGCCGGGATTTTGCCACCGTGC
GGAAAGTGCTGAGCATGCCCCAAGTGAATATCGTGAAAAAGACCGAGGTGCAGACAGGCGGCTTCAGCAA
AGAGTCTATCCTGCCCAAGAGGAACAGCGATAAGCTGATCGCCAGAAAGAAGGACTGGGACCCTAAGAAG
TACGGCGGCTTCATCAGACCCACCGTGGCCTATTCTGTGCTGGTGGTGGCCAAAGTGGAAAAGGGCAAGT
CCAAGAAACTGAAGAGTGTGAAAGAGCTGCTGGGGATCACCATCATGGAAAGAAGCAGCTTCGAGAAGAA
TCCCATCGACTTTCTGGAAGCCAAGGGCTACAAAGAAGTGAAAAAGGACCTGATCATCAAGCTGCCTAAG
TACTCCCTGTTCGAGCTGGAAAACGGCCGGAAGAGAATGCTGGCCTCTGCCGCCGTGCTGCAGAAGGGAA
ACGAACTGGCCCTGCCCTCCAAATATGTGAACTTCCTGTACCTGGCCAGCCACTATGAGAAGCTGAAGGG
CTCCCCCGAGGATAATGAGCAGAAACAGCTGTTTGTGGAACAGCACAAGCACTACCTGGACGAGATCATC
GAGCAGATCAGCGAGTTCTCCAAGAGAGTGATCCTGGCCGACGCTAATCTGGACAAAGTGCTGTCCGCCT
ACAACAAGCACCGGGATAAGCCCATCAGAGAGCAGGCCGAGAATATCATCCACCTGTTTACCCTGACCAA
TCTGGGAGCCCCTGCCGCCTTCAAGTACTTTGACACCACCATCGACCGGAAGCAGTACCTGAGCACCAAA
GAGGTGCTGGACGCCACCCTGATCCACCAGAGCATCACCGGCCTGTACGAGACACGGATCGACCTGTCTC
AGCTGGGAGGCGACGGATCCGGCGGAGGCGGAAGCGGGAAAAGAACCGCCGACGGCAGCGAATTCGAGCC
CAAGAAGAAGAGGAAAGTCTCGAGCGGAGGCGACTACAAAGACCATGACGGTGATTATAAAGATCATGAC
ATCGATTACAAGGATGACGATGACAAGGGAGGCGGTGGAAGCGGCGCAACAAACTTCTCTCTGCTGAAAC
AAGCCGGAGATGTCGAAGAGAATCCTGGACCGATGGTGAGCAAGGGCGAGGAGCTGTTCACCGGGGTGGT
GCCCATCCTGGTCGAGCTGGACGGCGACGTAAACGGCCACAAGTTCAGCGTGTCCGGCGAGGGCGAGGGC
GATGCCACCTACGGCAAGCTGACCCTGAAGTTCATCTGCACCACCGGCAAGCTGCCCGTGCCCTGGCCCA
CCCTCGTGACCACCCTGACCTACGGCGTGCAGTGCTTCAGCCGCTACCCCGACCACATGAAGCAGCACGA
CTTCTTCAAGTCCGCCATGCCCGAAGGCTACGTCCAGGAGCGCACCATCTTCTTCAAGGACGACGGCAAC
TACAAGACCCGCGCCGAGGTGAAGTTCGAGGGCGACACCCTGGTGAACCGCATCGAGCTGAAGGGCATCG
ACTTCAAGGAGGACGGCAACATCCTGGGGCACAAGCTGGAGTACAACTACAACAGCCACAACGTCTATAT
CATGGCCGACAAGCAGAAGAACGGCATCAAGGTGAACTTCAAGATCCGCCACAACATCGAGGACGGCAGC
GTGCAGCTCGCCGACCACTACCAGCAGAACACCCCCATCGGCGACGGCCCCGTGCTGCTGCCCGACAACC
ACTACCTGAGCACCCAGTCCGCCCTGAGCAAAGACCCCAACGAGAAGCGCGATCACATGGTCCTGCTGGA
GTTCGTGACCGCCGCCGGGATCACTCTCGGCATGGACGAGCTGTACAAGTGACCGGTCATCATCACCATC
ACCATTGAGTTTAAACCCGCTGATCAGCCTCGACTGTGCCTTCTAGTTGCCAGCCATCTGTTGTTTGCCC
CTCCCCCGTGCCTTCCTTGACCCTGGAAGGTGCCACTCCCACTGTCCTTTCCTAATAAAATGAGGAAATT
GCATCGCATTGTCTGAGTAGGTGTCATTCTATTCTGGGGGGTGGGGTGGGGCAGGACAGCAAGGGGGAGG
ATTGGGAAGACAATAGCAGGCATGCTGGGGATGCGGTGGGCTCTATGGCTTCTGAGGCGGAAAGAACCAG
CTGGGGCTCGATACCGTCGACCTCTAGCTAGAGCTTGGCGTAATCATGGTCATAGCTGTTTCCTGTGTGA
AATTGTTATCCGCTCACAATTCCACACAACATACGAGCCGGAAGCATAAAGTGTAAAGCCTAGGGTGCCT
AATGAGTGAGCTAACTCACATTAATTGCGTTGCGCTCACTGCCCGCTTTCC
